Addgene plasmid #167412: pMSR:MSMEG_5270:Dendra
Purpose: C-term fluorescent fusion
Depositing lab: Keith Derbyshire & Joseph Wade. Depositing organization: Wadsworth Center, New York State Department of Health. Publication: A Mycobacterial Systems Resource for the Research Community. Judd JA, Canestrari J, Clark R, Joseph A, Lapierre P, Lasek-Nesselquist E, Mir M, Palumbo M, Smith C, Stone M, Upadhyay A, Wirth SE, Dedrick RM, Meier CG, Russell DA, Dills A, Dove E, Kester J, Wolf ID, Zhu J, Rubin ER, Fortune S, Hatfull GF, Gray TA, Wade JT, Derbyshire KM. mBio. 2021 Mar 2;12(2). pii: mBio.02401-20. doi: 10.1128/mBio.02401-20. PubMed 33653882.
Backbone
  Vector backbone: pMSR:Dendra
  Vector type: Bacterial Expression ; Integrating Mycobacterial Expression Vector attL5. T7 expression in E. coli
Growth in bacteria
  Bacterial resistance: Apramycin, 25 μg/mL
  Growth temperature: 37°C
  Growth strain: DH5alpha
  Copy number: High Copy
Gene/Insert
  Gene/Insert name: MSMEG_5270
  Species: M. smegmatis
  Promoter: pmycTetO
  Tag / fusion protein: Gly-Ala Linker/Dendra2/1x Flag Tag (C terminal on insert)
  Cloning method: Ligation Independent Cloning
  Sequencing primers: 5′ TGATAGAGTTTGTCCTCCCTATCAG; 3′ TCCATATGCACCTTGACACG
Resource information
  A portion of this plasmid was derived from a plasmid made by: CP000480.1
Terms and licenses: Academic/Nonprofit Terms; Industry Terms: Not Available to Industry
Depositor comments: 5' cloning site: AseI (destroyed), 3' cloning site: HindIII (not destroyed)
How to cite: pMSR:MSMEG_5270:Dendra was a gift from Keith Derbyshire & Joseph Wade (Addgene plasmid # 167412 ; http://n2t.net/addgene:167412 ; RRID:Addgene_167412)
