[The description below was written by a language model from this plasmid's Addgene catalogue record.]
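Description:
pMSR:MSMEG_5270:Dendra is a bacterial expression plasmid built on the pMSR:Dendra backbone, described in the record as an integrating mycobacterial expression vector that uses the L5 attachment system, meaning it is designed to insert into the mycobacterial chromosome at the phage L5 att site rather than replicate episomally in that host. It is propagated as a high-copy plasmid in E. coli under apramycin selection. The record also notes that the vector supports T7-driven expression in E. coli, so the same construct can serve for protein production there as well as for expression in mycobacteria. No feature table is provided, so the specific origin of replication, integrase gene and other backbone elements are not stated.

The insert is the Mycobacterium smegmatis open reading frame MSMEG_5270, derived from the M. smegmatis reference genome sequence and introduced by ligation-independent cloning; the 5' AseI junction was destroyed while the 3' HindIII site was retained. The record does not state the function of the encoded protein. Expression is driven by the pmycTetO promoter, a mycobacterial promoter carrying tet operator sequences, which in principle allows tetracycline-responsive regulation where a Tet repressor is present. The gene is fused at its C terminus, through a Gly-Ala linker, to Dendra2, a green-to-red photoconvertible fluorescent protein, followed by a single Flag epitope. This arrangement lets the tagged protein be visualised in live cells for localisation or photoconversion-based tracking, and detected or purified via the Flag tag. The plasmid belongs to a systematic mycobacterial resource collection of C-terminal fluorescent fusions.
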