>Addgene plasmid #167412 | pMSR:MSMEG_5270:Dendra | depositor partial sequence | sequence record 325240 | partial
ATGCGCATAGCCAGGCACATCAGTGAGCTCATCGGTAACACCCCGCTGGTCCAGCTGAACTCGGTGGTCC
CCGAAGGGGCAGGCCTGGTGGCGGCGAAAATCGAGTACCTCAACCCCGGCGGCAGCTCCAAGGACCGCAT
CGCGCTCAAGATGATCGAGGCCGCCGAGGTCAGCGGTGAGCTCAAACCGGGCGGCACCATCGTCGAACCC
ACCTCGGGCAACACCGGCGTCGGCCTGGCCCTGGTGGCCCAGCAGCGCGGCTACAAGTGCGTCTTCGTCT
GCCCTGACAAGGTCAGCGAGGACAAGCGGAATGTCCTGCGCGCGTACGGCGCCGAGGTCGTGGTGTGCCC
GACGGCGGTTCCGCCGGACCATCCGGACAGCTACTACAGCGTCTCCAACCGCCTGGTCACCGAGATCGAG
GGCGCCTGGAAGCCCGACCAGTACTCCAACCAGATGGGCCCGGAGAGCCACTACGAGACCACCGGCCCCG
AGATCTGGGCCGACACCGAAGGCAAGATCACACACTTCGTCGCGGGTGTGGGCACCGGCGGGACCATCAC
CGGCACCGGCCGCTACCTCAAGGAGGTCTCGGGCGGCAAGGTCAAGGTCATCGGCGCCGATCCCGAGGGC
TCGGTGTACTCGGGCGGCACGGGCCGGCCCTACCTCGTCGAAGGTGTCGGCGAGGACTTCTGGCCCACGG
CCTACGATCCTTCGGTCCCCGACGAGATCATCGCGGTGTCCGACGCCGACTCGTTCGAGATGACCCGGCG
ACTCGCACGTGAAGAGGCCCTGCTGGTCGGCGGATCGTGCGGCATGGCCGTCGTCGCCGCCATCGAGGTG
GCCCGCAAGGCCGGGCCCGACGCCGTGGTCGTGGTGCTGCTGCCCGACGGTGGACGTGGTTATCTGTCAA
AGATTTTCAACGACGCGTGGATGTCGTCCTACGGTTTCCTGCGCACCCGCCTCGACGGCAGCGTCGAGAA
GACCGTCGGTGACGTGTTGCGCGGCAAGTCGGGTGCACTGCCCGACCTGGTGCACACGCATCCGTCGGAA
ACCGTGCGCGACGCGATCGGGATCCTGCGCGAGTACGGCGTCTCCCAGATGCCCGTCGTCGGCGCGGAGC
CGCCCGTGATGGCAGGCGAGGTGGCAGGCAGCGTCTCCGAGCGCGAACTGCTCTCGGCGGTGTTCGAGGG
CCGCGCCAAGCTGGCCGACGCGGTCGCCGAGCACATGAGCCCGCCGCTGCCGCTGATCGGCGCCGGTGAA
CTGGTCAGCACGGCCGCCAAGACCCTTCGTGAATCCGACGCCGTGATGGTGGTCGAGGACGGCAAGCCCG
TCGGTGTGCTGACCAGGCACGACCTGCTGGGGTTCCTGTCCGAGGGCGGTTACCGGCAC
